>Addgene plasmid #164634 | pBI-CMV1-mir144-CMV2-mir1 | addgene full sequence | sequence record 328512 | Addgene NGS Result
GCATATGACCGGTGAATTCTCCAGGCGATCTGACGGTTCACTAAACGAGCTCTGCTTATATAGGCCTCCC
ACCGTACACGCCACCTCGACATACTCGAGTAGTTATTAATAGTAATCAATTACGGGGTCATTAGTTCATA
GCCCATATATGGAGTTCCGCGTTACATAACTTACGGTAAATGGCCCGCCTGGCTGACCGCCCAACGACCC
CCGCCCATTGACGTCAATAATGACGTATGTTCCCATAGTAACGCCAATAGGGACTTTCCATTGACGTCAA
TGGGTGGAGTATTTACGGTAAACTGCCCACTTGGCAGTACATCAAGTGTATCATATGCCAAGTACGCCCC
CTATTGACGTCAATGACGGTAAATGGCCCGCCTGGCATTATGCCCAGTACATGACCTTATGGGACTTTCC
TACTTGGCAGTACATCTACGTATTAGTCATCGCTATTACCATGGTGATGCGGTTTTGGCAGTACATCAAT
GGGCGTGGATAGCGGTTTGACTCACGGGGATTTCCAAGTCTCCACCCCATTGACGTCAATGGGAGTTTGT
TTTGGCACCAAAATCAACGGGACTTTCCAAAATGTCGTAACAACTCCGCCCCATTGACGCAAATGGGCGG
TAGGCGTGTACGGTGGGAGGTCTATATAAGCAGAGCTGGTTTAGTGAACCGTCAGATCCGCTAGGGATCC
TCTAGTCAGCTGACGCGTGCTAGCGCGGCCGCGTTCTGCCCCCAGCCCCTCACAGTGCTTTTCAAGCCAT
GCTTCCTGTGCCCCCAGTGGGGCCCTGGCTGGGATATCATCATATACTGTAAGTTTGCGATGAGACACTA
CAGTATAGATGATGTACTAGTCCGGGCACCCCCAGCTCTGGAGCCTGACAAGGAGGACAGGAGAGATGCT
GCAAGCTTGTCGACGATATCTCCAGAGGATCATAATCAGCCATACCACATTTGTAGAGGTTTTACTTGCT
TTAAAAAACCTCCCACACCTCCCCCTGAACCTGAAACATAAAATGAATGCAATTGTTGTTGTTAACTTGT
TTATTGCAGCTTATAATGGTTACAAATAAAGCAATAGCATCACAAATTTCACAAATAAAGCATTTTTTTC
ACTGCCCCGAGCTTCCTCGCTCACTGACTCGCTGCGCTCGGTCGTTCGGCTGCGGCGAGCGGTATCAGCT
CACTCAAAGGCGGTAATACGGTTATCCACAGAATCAGGGGATAACGCAGGAAAGAACATGTGAGCAAAAG
GCCAGCAAAAGGCCAGGAACCGTAAAAAGGCCGCGTTGCTGGCGTTTTTCCATAGGCTCCGCCCCCCTGA
CGAGCATCACAAAAATCGACGCTCAAGTCAGAGGTGGCGAAACCCGACAGGACTATAAAGATACCAGGCG
TTTCCCCCTGGAAGCTCCCTCGTGCGCTCTCCTGTTCCGACCCTGCCGCTTACCGGATACCTGTCCGCCT
TTCTCCCTTCGGGAAGCGTGGCGCTTTCTCATAGCTCACGCTGTAGGTATCTCAGTTCGGTGTAGGTCGT
TCGCTCCAAGCTGGGCTGTGTGCACGAACCCCCCGTTCAGCCCGACCGCTGCGCCTTATCCGGTAACTAT
CGTCTTGAGTCCAACCCGGTAAGACACGACTTATCGCCACTGGCAGCAGCCACTGGTAACAGGATTAGCA
GAGCGAGGTATGTAGGCGGTGCTACAGAGTTCTTGAAGTGGTGGCCTAACTACGGCTACACTAGAAGAAC
AGTATTTGGTATCTGCGCTCTGCTGAAGCCAGTTACCTTCGGAAAAAGAGTTGGTAGCTCTTGATCCGGC
AAACAAACCACCGCTGGTAGCGGTGGTTTTTTTGTTTGCAAGCAGCAGATTACGCGCAGAAAAAAAGGAT
CTCAAGAAGATCCTTTGATCTTTTCTACGGGGTCTGACGCTCAGTGGAACGAAAACTCACGTTAAGGGAT
TTTGGTCATGAGATTATCAAAAAGGATCTTCACCTAGATCCTTTTAAATTAAAAATGAAGTTTTAAATCA
ATCTAAAGTATATATGAGTAAACTTGGTCTGACAGTTACCAATGCTTAATCAGTGAGGCACCTATCTCAG
CGATCTGTCTATTTCGTTCATCCATAGTTGCCTGACTCCCCGTCGTGTAGATAACTACGATACGGGAGGG
CTTACCATCTGGCCCCAGTGCTGCAATGATACCGCGAGACCCACGCTCACCGGCTCCAGATTTATCAGCA
ATAAACCAGCCAGCCGGAAGGGCCGAGCGCAGAAGTGGTCCTGCAACTTTATCCGCCTCCATCCAGTCTA
TTAATTGTTGCCGGGAAGCTAGAGTAAGTAGTTCGCCAGTTAATAGTTTGCGCAACGTTGTTGCCATTGC
TACAGGCATCGTGGTGTCACGCTCGTCGTTTGGTATGGCTTCATTCAGCTCCGGTTCCCAACGATCAAGG
CGAGTTACATGATCCCCCATGTTGTGCAAAAAAGCGGTTAGCTCCTTCGGTCCTCCGATCGTTGTCAGAA
GTAAGTTGGCCGCAGTGTTATCACTCATGGTTATGGCAGCACTGCATAATTCTCTTACTGTCATGCCATC
CGTAAGATGCTTTTCTGTGACTGGTGAGTACTCAACCAAGTCATTCTGAGAATAGTGTATGCGGCGACCG
AGTTGCTCTTGCCCGGCGTCAACACGGGATAATACCGCGCCACATAGCAGAACTTTAAAAGTGCTCATCA
TTGGAAAACGTTCTTCGGGGCGAAAACTCTCAAGGATCTTACCGCTGTTGAGATCCAGTTCGATGTAACC
CACTCGTGCACCCAACTGATCTTCAGCATCTTTTACTTTCACCAGCGTTTCTGGGTGAGCAAAAACAGGA
AGGCAAAATGCCGCAAAAAAGGGAATAAGGGCGACACGGAAATGTTGAATACTCATACTCTTCCTTTTTC
AATATTATTGAAGCATTTATCAGGGTTATTGTCTCATGAGCGGATACATATTTGAATGTATTTAGAAAAA
TAAACAAATAGGGGTTCCGCGCACATTTCCCCGAAAAGTGCCACCTGACGTCGGCAGTGAAAAAAATGCT
TTATTTGTGAAATTTGTGATGCTATTGCTTTATTTGTAACCATTATAAGCTGCAATAAACAAGTTAACAA
CAACAATTGCATTCATTTTATGTTTCAGGTTCAGGGGGAGGTGTGGGAGGTTTTTTAAAGCAAGTAAAAC
CTCTACAAATGTGGTATGGCTGATTATGATCCTCTAGACTGCAGGGCTGTCGGCCGCGGCGGCCCCCGTG
GTGTGGAGTGCCCCTCAGTGCGGCGAGAGAGGTCCCGGCCTGAGATACATACTTCTTTACATTCCATAGC
TTAGCAGGTCCATATGGGCATATAAAGAAGTATGTTTCCCAAGCAGGCAGTCTGCATGCAGTTCCAAGAC
CCCGGGACGCCGCCCCGGTAGAAGCTGACCCCAGATCTGGGCCCCCGCG
Features (pLannotate 1.2.2; 12 found; start..end, strand, type, name):
     48..82      -  promoter       minimal CMV promoter (fragment): human cytomegalovirus (CMV) immediate early promoter
    160..463     +  enhancer       CMV enhancer: human cytomegalovirus immediate early enhancer
    464..667     +  promoter       CMV promoter: human cytomegalovirus (CMV) immediate early promoter
    791..868     +  ncRNA          mir-144: Accession: RF00682 - microRNA mir-144
    938..1021    +  CDS            large T antigen (fragment): large T antigen from SV40 (simian virus 40)
   1044..1125    +  polyA_signal   SV40 poly(A) signal: SV40 polyadenylation signal
   1307..1895    -  rep_origin     ori: high-copy-number ColE1/pMB1/pBR322/pUC origin of replication
   2066..2926    -  CDS            AmpR: β-lactamase; bla; confers resistance to ampicillin, carbenicillin, and related antibiotics
   2927..3031    -  promoter       AmpR promoter: bla
   3064..3145    -  polyA_signal   SV40 poly(A) signal: SV40 polyadenylation signal
   3168..3251    -  CDS            large T antigen (fragment): large T antigen from SV40 (simian virus 40)
   3327..3403    -  ncRNA          mir-1: Accession: RF00103 - mir-1 microRNA precursor family
