[The description below was written by a language model from this plasmid's Addgene catalogue record and pLannotate feature annotations shown in this document.]
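Description:
pBI-CMV1-mir144-CMV2-mir1 is a mammalian expression plasmid built on the commercial pBI-CMV1 bidirectional backbone, designed to express two human microRNA precursors from a single vector but as separate transcripts. It is propagated in E. coli through a ColE1/pUC-type origin and selected with ampicillin via the β-lactamase gene and its native promoter. The catalogue entry lists the plasmid as low copy, although the origin is annotated as the high-copy type. No mammalian selection marker is annotated, so the vector appears suited to transient transfection.

The payload consists of two divergent transcription units sharing a central CMV enhancer. On one side, the enhancer and full CMV immediate-early promoter drive a roughly 180 bp fragment of human MIR144 containing the mir-144 hairpin, cloned between NotI and HindIII. On the opposite strand, a minimal CMV promoter, activated by the same enhancer, drives a roughly 198 bp fragment of human MIR1-1 containing the mir-1 hairpin, cloned between BglII and PstI. Each unit ends in its own SV40 polyadenylation signal. The short "large T antigen" fragments annotated next to these signals are remnants of the SV40 sequence that carries the terminator rather than expressed coding regions.

Because the two hairpins are produced on independent primary transcripts rather than in one clustered transcript, the arrangement lets miR-144 and miR-1-1 be co-expressed from the same plasmid while remaining physically unlinked. This fits the associated study of how microRNA clustering helps the processing of suboptimal hairpins. There, such a construct would plausibly compare unlinked with clustered hairpins or provide miR-1 as a co-expressed reference, though the record does not state its exact experimental role.
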