Addgene plasmid #164634: pBI-CMV1-mir144-CMV2-mir1
Purpose: Express miR-144 and miR-1-1 in mammalian cells
Depositing lab: David Bartel. Depositing organization: Whitehead Institute for Biomedical Research. Publication: MicroRNA Clustering Assists Processing of Suboptimal MicroRNA Hairpins through the Action of the ERH Protein. Fang W, Bartel DP. Mol Cell. 2020 Apr 16;78(2):289-302.e6. doi: 10.1016/j.molcel.2020.01.026. PubMed 32302541.
Backbone
  Vector backbone: pBI-CMV1
  Backbone manufacturer: Clontech
  Backbone size w/o insert (bp): 3114
  Vector type: Mammalian Expression
Growth in bacteria
  Bacterial resistance: Ampicillin, 100 μg/mL
  Growth temperature: 37°C
  Growth strain: DH5alpha
  Copy number: Low Copy
Gene/Insert 1
  Gene/Insert name: mir144
  Species: H. sapiens (human)
  Insert size (bp): 180
  GenBank ID: NR_029685
  Entrez Gene: MIR144 (a.k.a. MIRN144, mir-144)
  Promoter: CMV
  Cloning method: Restriction Enzyme; 5′ cloning site NotI (not destroyed); 3′ cloning site HindIII (not destroyed)
  Sequencing primers: 5′ CAATGGGAGTTTGTTTTGGC
Gene/Insert 2
  Gene/Insert name: mir-1-1
  Species: H. sapiens (human)
  Insert size (bp): 198
  GenBank ID: NR_029780
  Entrez Gene: MIR1-1 (a.k.a. MIRN1-1, hsa-mir-1-1, miRNA1-1, mir-1-1)
  Promoter: CMV
  Cloning method: Restriction Enzyme; 5′ cloning site BglII (not destroyed); 3′ cloning site PstI (not destroyed)
  Sequencing primers: 5′ TGGGCTATGAACTAATGACC
Terms and licenses: Academic/Nonprofit Terms; Industry Terms: Not Available to Industry
How to cite: pBI-CMV1-mir144-CMV2-mir1 was a gift from David Bartel (Addgene plasmid # 164634 ; http://n2t.net/addgene:164634 ; RRID:Addgene_164634)
