>Addgene plasmid #164634 | pBI-CMV1-mir144-CMV2-mir1 | depositor partial sequence | sequence record 319606 | CAATGGGAGTTTGTTTTGGC
GCAGAGCTGGTTTAGTGAACCGTCAGATCCGCTAGGGATCCTCTAGTCAGCTGACGCGTGCTAGCGCGGC
CGCGTTCTGCCCCCAGCCCCTCACAGTGCTTTTCAAGCCATGCTTCCTGTGCCCCCAGTGGGGCCCTGGC
TGGGATATCATCATATACTGTAAGTTTGCGATGAGACACTACAGTATAGATGATGTACTAGTCCGGGCAC
CCCCAGCTCTGGAGCCTGACAAGGAGGACAGGAGAGATGCTGCAAGCTTGTCGACGATATCTCCAGAGGA
TCATAATCAGCCATACCACATTTGTAGAGGTTTTACTTGCTTTAAAAAACCTCCCACACCTCCCCCTGAA
CCTGAAACATAAAATGAATGCAATTGTTGTTGTTAACTTGTTTATTGCAGCTTATAATGGTTACAAATAA
AGCAATAGCATCACAAATTTCACAAATAAAGCATTTTTTTCACTGCCCCGAGCTTCCTCGCTCACTGACT
CGCTGCGCTCGGTCGTTCGGCTGCGGCGAGCGGTATCAGCTCACTCAAAGGCGGTAATACGGTTATCCAC
AGAATCAGGGGATAACGCAGGAAAGAACATGTGAGCAAAAGGCCAGCAAAAGGCCAGGAACCGTAAAAAG
GCCGCGTTGCTGGCGTTTTTCCATAGGCTCCGCCCCCCTGACGAGCATCACAAAAATCGACGCTCAAGTC
AGAGGTGGCGAAACCCGACAGGACTATAAAGATACCAG
